>Addgene plasmid #103671 | LSB-hsa-miR-606 | depositor full sequence | sequence record 196390 | Full Sequence
AATTGAGGGGATAACGCAGGAAAGAACATGTGAGCAAAAGGCCAGCAAAAGGCCAGGAACCGTAAAAAGG
CCGCGTTGCTGGCGTTTTTCCATAGGCTCCGCCCCCCTGACGAGCATCACAAAAATCGACGCTCAAGTCA
GAGGTGGCGAAACCCGACAGGACTATAAAGATACCAGGCGTTTCCCCCTGGAAGCTCCCTCGTGCGCTCT
CCTGTTCCGACCCTGCCGCTTACCGGATACCTGTCCGCCTTTCTCCCTTCGGGAAGCGTGGCGCTTTCTC
ATAGCTCACGCTGTAGGTATCTCAGTTCGGTGTAGGTCGTTCGCTCCAAGCTGGGCTGTGTGCACGAACC
CCCCGTTCAGCCCGACCGCTGCGCCTTATCCGGTAACTATCGTCTTGAGTCCAACCCGGTAAGACACGAC
TTATCGCCACTGGCAGCAGCCACTGGTAACAGGATTAGCAGAGCGAGGTATGTAGGCGGTGCTACAGAGT
TCTTGAAGTGGTGGCCTAACTACGGCTACACTAGAAGAACAGTATTTGGTATCTGCGCTCTGCTGAAGCC
AGTTACCTTCGGAAAAAGAGTTGGTAGCTCTTGATCCGGCAAACAAACCACCGCTGGTAGCGGTGGTTTT
TTTGTTTGCAAGCAGCAGATTACGCGCAGAAAAAAAGGATCTCAAGAAGATCCTTTGATCTTTTCTACGG
GGTCTGACGCTCAGTGGAACGAAAACTCACGTTAAGGGATTTTGGTCATGAGATTATCAAAAAGGATCTT
CACCTAGATCCTTTTAAATTAAAAATGAAGTTTTAAATCAATCTAAAGTATATATGAGTAAACTTGGTCT
GACAGTTACCAATGCTTAATCAGTGAGGCACCTATCTCAGCGATCTGTCTATTTCGTTCATCCATAGTTG
CCTGACTCCCCGTCGTGTAGATAACTACGATACGGGAGGGCTTACCATCTGGCCCCAGTGCTGCAATGAT
ACCGCGAGAACCACGCTCACCGGCTCCAGATTTATCAGCAATAAACCAGCCAGCCGGAAGGGCCGAGCGC
AGAAGTGGTCCTGCAACTTTATCCGCCTCCATCCAGTCTATTAATTGTTGCCGGGAAGCTAGAGTAAGTA
GTTCGCCAGTTAATAGTTTGCGCAACGTTGTTGCCATTGCTACAGGCATCGTGGTGTCACGCTCGTCGTT
TGGTATGGCTTCATTCAGCTCCGGTTCCCAACGATCAAGGCGAGTTACATGATCCCCCATGTTGTGCAAA
AAAGCGGTTAGCTCCTTCGGTCCTCCGATCGTTGTCAGAAGTAAGTTGGCCGCAGTGTTATCACTCATGG
TTATGGCAGCACTGCATAATTCTCTTACTGTCATGCCATCCGTAAGATGCTTTTCTGTGACTGGTGAGTA
CTCAACCAAGTCATTCTGAGAATAGTGTATGCGGCGACCGAGTTGCTCTTGCCCGGCGTCAATACGGGAT
AATACCGCGCCACATAGCAGAACTTTAAAAGTGCTCATCATTGGAAAACGTTCTTCGGGGCGAAAACTCT
CAAGGATCTTACCGCTGTTGAGATCCAGTTCGATGTAACCCACTCGTGCACCCAACTGATCTTCAGCATC
TTTTACTTTCACCAGCGTTTCTGGGTGAGCAAAAACAGGAAGGCAAAATGCCGCAAAAAAGGGAATAAGG
GCGACACGGAAATGTTGAATACTCATACTCTTCCTTTTTCAATATTATTGAAGCATTTATCAGGGTTATT
GTCTCATGAGCGGATACATATTTGAATGTAGCTCCGAATTTCTCGAGGGCTTGTCGACGACGGCGGTCTC
CGTCGTCAGGATCATGAATTCGACCCGCCTGCCACCATGACCGAGTACAAGCCCACGGTGCGCCTCGCCA
CCCGCGACGACGTCCCCCGGGCCGTACGCACCCTCGCCGCCGCGTTCGCCGACTACCCCGCCACGCGCCA
CACCGTCGACCCGGACCGCCACATCGAGCGGGTCACCGAGCTGCAAGAACTCTTCCTCACGCGCGTCGGG
CTCGACATCGGCAAGGTGTGGGTCGCGGACGACGGCGCCGCGGTGGCGGTCTGGACCACGCCGGAGAGCG
TCGAAGCGGGGGCGGTGTTCGCCGAGATCGGCCCGCGCATGGCCGAGTTGAGCGGTTCCCGGCTGGCCGC
GCAGCAACAGATGGAAGGCCTCCTGGCGCCGCACCGGCCCAAGGAGCCCGCGTGGTTCCTGGCCACCGTC
GGCGTCTCGCCCGACCACCAGGGCAAGGGTCTGGGCAGCGCCGTCGTGCTCCCCGGAGTGGAGGCGGCCG
AGCGCGCCGGGGTGCCCGCCTTCCTGGAGACATCCGCGCCCCGCAACCTCCCCTTCTACGAGCGGCTCGG
CTTCACCGTCACCGCCGACGTCGAGGTGCCCGAAGGACCGCGCACCTGGTGCATGACCCGCAAGCCCGGT
GCCTGATACGCGTGAATTCACTCCTCAGGTGCAGGCTGCCTATCAGAAGGTGGTGGCTGGTGTGGCCAAT
GCCCTGGCTCACAAATACCACTGAGATCTTTTTCCCTCTGCCAAAAATTATGGGGACATCATGAAGCCCC
TTGAGCATCTGACTTCTGGCTAATAAAGGAAATTTATTTTCATTGCAATAGTGTGTTGGAATTTTTTGTG
TCTCTCACTCGGAAGGACATATGGGAGGGCAAATCATTTAAAACATCAGAATGAGTATTTGGTTTAGAGT
TTGGCAACATATGCCCATATGCTGGCTGCCATGAACAAAGGTTGGCTATAAAGAGGTCATCAGTATATGA
AACAGCCCCCTGCTGTCCATTCCTTATTCCATAGAAAAGCCTTGACTTGAGGTTAGATTTTTTTTATATT
TTGTTTTGTGTTATTTTTTTCTTTAACATCCCTAAAATTTTCCTTACATGTTTTACTAGCCAGATTTTTC
CTCCTCTCCTGACTACTCCCAGTCATAGCTGTCCCTCTTCTCTTATGGAGATCCCTCGACCTGCAGCCCA
AGCTTGAATTCTCTAGAATTACCCTGTTATCCCTATGCTTGGTTTACCGAGCTCTTATTGGTTTTCAAAC
TTCATTGACTGTGCCCAACGCGCCTGGGAGCTCACGGGGACAGCCCCCCCCCAAAGCCCCCAGGGATGTA
ATTACGTCCCTCCCCCGCTAGGGGGCAGCAGCGAGCCGCCCGGGGCTCCGCTCCGGTCCGGCGCTCCCCC
CGCATCCCCGAGCCGGCAGCGTGCGGGGACAGCCCGGGCACGGGGAAGGTGGCACGGGATCGCTTTCCTC
TGAACGCTTCTCGCTGCTCTTTGAGCCTGCAGACACCTGGGGGGATACGGGGAAAAAGCTAGGCTGAAAG
ACCGGTTCTTAGAATGACACGCGCCTGGGAGCTCACGGGGACAGCCCCCCCCCAAAGCCCCCAGGGATGT
AATTACGTCCCTCCCCCGCTAGGGGGCAGCAGCGAGCCGCCCGGGGCTCCGCTCCGGTCCGGCGCTCCCC
CCGCATCCCCGAGCCGGCAGCGTGCGGGGACAGCCCGGGCACGGGGAAGGTGGCACGGGATCGCTTTCCT
CTGAACGCTTCTCGCTGCTCTTTGAGCCTGCAGACACCTGGGGGGATACGGGGAAAAAGCTAACTTCTGA
GACGACAACTTTGTATAGAAAAGTTGGCTCCGAATTCGCCCTTGACAGCAGAGATCCAGTTTGGTTAATT
AATTGGCTCCGGTGCCCGTCAGTGGGCAGAGCGCACATCGCCCACAGTCCCCGAGAAGTTGTGGGGAGGG
GTCGGCAATTGAACCGGTGCCTAGAGAAGGTGGCGCGGGGTAAACTGGGAAAGTGATGTCGTGTACTGGC
TCCGCCTTTTTCCCGAGGGTGGGGGAGAACCGTATATAAGTGCAGTAGTCGCCGTGAACGTTCTTTTTCG
CAACGGGTTTGCCGCCAGAACACAGGTAAGTGCCGTGTGTGGTTCCCGCGGGCCTGGCCTCTTTACGGGT
TATGGCCCTTGCGTGCCTTGAATTACTTCCACCTGGCTGCAGTACGTGATTCTTGATCCCGAGCTTCGGG
TTGGAAGTGGGTGGGAGAGTTCGAGGCCTTGCGCTTAAGGAGCCCCTTCGCCTCGTGCTTGAGTTGAGGC
CTGGCCTGGGCGCTGGGGCCGCCGCGTGCGAATCTGGTGGCACCTTCGCGCCTGTCTCGCTGCTTTCGAT
AAGTCTCTAGCCATTTAAAATTTTTGATGACCTGCTGCGACGCTTTTTTTCTGGCAAGATAGTCTTGTAA
ATGCGGGCCAAGATCTGCACACTGGTATTTCGGTTTTTGGGGCCGCGGGCGGCGACGGGGCCCGTGCGTC
CCAGCGCACATGTTCGGCGAGGCGGGGCCTGCGAGCGCGGCCACCGAGAATCGGACGGGGGTAGTCTCAA
GCTGGCCGGCCTGCTCTGGTGCCTGGCCTCGCGCCGCCGTGTATCGCCCCGCCCTGGGCGGCAAGGCTGG
CCCGGTCGGCACCAGTTGCGTGAGCGGAAAGATGGCCGCTTCCCGGCCCTGCTGCAGGGAGCTCAAAATG
GAGGACGCGGCGCTCGGGAGAGCGGGCGGGTGAGTCACCCACACAAAGGAAAAGGGCCTTTCCGTCCTCA
GCCGTCGCTTCATGTGACTCCACGGAGTACCGGGCGCCGTCCAGGCACCTCGATTAGTTCTCGAGCTTTT
GGAGTACGTCGTCTTTAGGTTGGGGGGAGGGGTTTTATGCGATGGAGTTTCCCCACACTGAGTGGGTGGA
GACTGAAGTTAGGCCAGCTTGGCACTTGATGTAATTCTCCTTGGAATTTGCCCTTTTTGAGTTTGGATCT
TGGTTCATTCTCAAGCCTCAGACAGTGGTTCAAAGTTTTTTTCTTCCATTTCAGGTGTCGTGAGAAGGGC
GAATTCGACCCAAGTTTGTACAAAAAAGCAGGCTGGATCCAGGTGCCACCATGGTGAGCGAGCTGATTAA
GGAGAACATGCACATGAAGCTGTACATGGAGGGCACCGTGAACAACCACCACTTCAAGTGCACATCCGAG
GGCGAAGGCAAGCCCTACGAGGGCACCCAGACCATGAGAATCAAGGCGGTCGAGGGCGGCCCTCTCCCCT
TCGCCTTCGACATCCTGGCTACCAGCTTCATGTACGGCAGCAAAACCTTCATCAACCACACCCAGGGCAT
CCCCGACTTCTTTAAGCAGTCCTTCCCCGAGGGCTTCACATGGGAGAGAGTCACCACATACGAAGATGGG
GGCGTGCTGACCGCTACCCAGGACACCAGCCTCCAGGACGGCTGCCTCATCTACAACGTCAAGATCAGAG
GGGTGAACTTCCCATCCAACGGCCCTGTGATGCAGAAGAAAACACTCGGCTGGGAGGCCTCCACCGAGAC
ACTGTACCCCGCTGACGGCGGCCTGGAAGGCAGAGCCGACATGGCCCTGAAGCTCGTGGGCGGGGGCCAC
CTGATCTGCAACCTTAAGACCACATACAGATCCAAGAAACCCGCTAAGAACCTCAAGATGCCCGGCGTCT
ACTATGTGGACAGGAGACTGGAAAGAATCAAGGAGGCCGACAAAGAGACATACGTCGAGCAGCACGAGGT
GGCTGTGGCCAGATACTGCGACCTCCCTAGCAAACTGGGGCACAAACTTAATTGAGAATTCTACCACCCA
GCTTTCTTGTACAAAGTGGTACGTCTCAAGACCAGAGGTCTCTGCTTGTAAACGGATCTTTGATTTTCAG
TAGTTTATCTTTGATTTTCAGTAGTTTATCTTTGATTTTCAGTAGTTTATCTTTGATTTTCAGTAGTTTC
AACCAGAAGAGACCTGTGCTTCACTCCTCAGGTGCAGGCTGCCTATCAGAAGGTGGTGGCTGGTGTGGCC
AATGCCCTGGCTCACAAATACCACTGAGATCTTTTTCCCTCTGCCAAAAATTATGGGGACATCATGAAGC
CCCTTGAGCATCTGACTTCTGGCTAATAAAGGAAATTTATTTTCATTGCAATAGTGTGTTGGAATTTTTT
GTGTCTCTCACTCGGAAGGACATATGGGAGGGCAAATCATTTAAAACATCAGAATGAGTATTTGGTTTAG
AGTTTGGCAACATATGCCCATATGCTGGCTGCCATGAACAAAGGTTGGCTATAAAGAGGTCATCAGTATA
TGAAACAGCCCCCTGCTGTCCATTCCTTATTCCATAGAAAAGCCTTGACTTGAGGTTAGATTTTTTTTAT
ATTTTGTTTTGTGTTATTTTTTTCTTTAACATCCCTAAAATTTTCCTTACATGTTTTACTAGCCAGATTT
TTCCTCCTCTCCTGACTACTCCCAGTCATAGCTGTCCCTCTTCTCTTATGGAGATCCCGAGCGGTGCGTT
TTTATGCTTGTAGTATTGTATAATGTTTTTAAGATCCAAGCTTCTGACCTCTTCTCTTCCTCCCACAGGG
CCTCGAGACAATTGCATCGATGGTACCAGTGAAAGTCTGCAATGAATTCGAGTTGGCGCGCCTGTCATTC
TAAATCTCTCTTTCAGCCTAAAGCTTTTTCCCCGTATCCCCCCAGGTGTCTGCAGGCTCAAAGAGCAGCG
AGAAGCGTTCAGAGGAAAGCGATCCCGTGCCACCTTCCCCGTGCCCGGGCTGTCCCCGCACGCTGCCGGC
TCGGGGATGCGGGGGGAGCGCCGGACCGGAGCGGAGCCCCGGGCGGCTCGCTGCTGCCCCCTAGCGGGGG
AGGGACGTAATTACATCCCTGGGGGCTTTGGGAGGGGGCTGTCCCCGTGAGCTCCCAGGCGCGCCTGTCA
TTCTAAATCTCTCTTTCAGCCTAAAGCTTTTTCCCCGTATCCCCCCAGGTGTCTGCAGGCTCAAAGAGCA
GCGAGAAGCGTTCAGAGGAAAGCGATCCCGTGCCACCTTCCCCGTGCCCGGGCTGTCCCCGCACGCTGCC
GGCTCGGGGATGCGGGGGGAGCGCCGGACCGGAGCGGAGCCCCGGGCGGCTCGCTGCTGCCCCCTAGCGG
GGGAGGGACGTAATTACATCCCTGGGGGCTTTGGGGGGGGGCTGTCCCCGTGAGCTCCCAGGCGCGCCAA
CTCGGTACCGTATCGATGTCGACGTTAACGCTAGTGATATCAACTTTGTATAGAAAAGTTGGCTCCGAAT
TCGCCCTTGACAGCAGAGATCCAGTTTGGTTAATTAATTGGCTCCGGTGCCCGTCAGTGGGCAGAGCGCA
CATCGCCCACAGTCCCCGAGAAGTTGTGGGGAGGGGTCGGCAATTGAACCGGTGCCTAGAGAAGGTGGCG
CGGGGTAAACTGGGAAAGTGATGTCGTGTACTGGCTCCGCCTTTTTCCCGAGGGTGGGGGAGAACCGTAT
ATAAGTGCAGTAGTCGCCGTGAACGTTCTTTTTCGCAACGGGTTTGCCGCCAGAACACAGGTAAGTGCCG
TGTGTGGTTCCCGCGGGCCTGGCCTCTTTACGGGTTATGGCCCTTGCGTGCCTTGAATTACTTCCACCTG
GCTGCAGTACGTGATTCTTGATCCCGAGCTTCGGGTTGGAAGTGGGTGGGAGAGTTCGAGGCCTTGCGCT
TAAGGAGCCCCTTCGCCTCGTGCTTGAGTTGAGGCCTGGCCTGGGCGCTGGGGCCGCCGCGTGCGAATCT
GGTGGCACCTTCGCGCCTGTCTCGCTGCTTTCGATAAGTCTCTAGCCATTTAAAATTTTTGATGACCTGC
TGCGACGCTTTTTTTCTGGCAAGATAGTCTTGTAAATGCGGGCCAAGATCTGCACACTGGTATTTCGGTT
TTTGGGGCCGCGGGCGGCGACGGGGCCCGTGCGTCCCAGCGCACATGTTCGGCGAGGCGGGGCCTGCGAG
CGCGGCCACCGAGAATCGGACGGGGGTAGTCTCAAGCTGGCCGGCCTGCTCTGGTGCCTGGCCTCGCGCC
GCCGTGTATCGCCCCGCCCTGGGCGGCAAGGCTGGCCCGGTCGGCACCAGTTGCGTGAGCGGAAAGATGG
CCGCTTCCCGGCCCTGCTGCAGGGAGCTCAAAATGGAGGACGCGGCGCTCGGGAGAGCGGGCGGGTGAGT
CACCCACACAAAGGAAAAGGGCCTTTCCGTCCTCAGCCGTCGCTTCATGTGACTCCACGGAGTACCGGGC
GCCGTCCAGGCACCTCGATTAGTTCTCGAGCTTTTGGAGTACGTCGTCTTTAGGTTGGGGGGAGGGGTTT
TATGCGATGGAGTTTCCCCACACTGAGTGGGTGGAGACTGAAGTTAGGCCAGCTTGGCACTTGATGTAAT
TCTCCTTGGAATTTGCCCTTTTTGAGTTTGGATCTTGGTTCATTCTCAAGCCTCAGACAGTGGTTCAAAG
TTTTTTTCTTCCATTTCAGGTGTCGTGAGAAGGGCGAATTCGACCCAAGTTTGTACAAAAAAGCAGGCTC
GCCACCATGGTGAGCAAGGGCGAGGAGCTGTTCACCGGGGTGGTGCCCATCCTGGTCGAGCTGGACGGCG
ACGTAAACGGCCACAAGTTCAGCGTGAGGGGCGAGGGCGAGGGCGATGCCACCAACGGCAAGCTGACCCT
GAAGTTCATCTGCACCACCGGCAAGCTGCCCGTGCCCTGGCCCACCCTCGTGACCACCCTGAGCCACGGC
GTGCAGTGCTTCGCCCGCTACCCCGACCACATGAAGCAGCACGACTTCTTCAAGTCCGCCATGCCCGAAG
GCTACGTCCAGGAGCGCACCATCTTCTTCAAGGACGACGGCACCTACAAGACCCGCGCCGAGGTGAAGTT
CGAGGGCGACACCCTAGTGAACCGCATCGAGCTGAAGGGCGTCGACTTCAAGGAGGACGGCAACATCCTG
GGGCACAAGCTGGAGTACAACTTCAACAGCCACAACATCTATATCATGGCCGTCAAGCAGAAGAACGGCA
TCAAGGTGAACTTCAAGATCCGCCACAACGTGGAGGACGGCAGCGTGCAGCTCGCCGACCACTACCAGCA
GAACACCCCCATCGGCGACGGCCCCGTGCTGCTGCCCGACAGCCACTACCTGAGCACCCAGTCCGTGCTG
AGCAAAGACCCCAACGAGAAGCGCGATCACATGGTCCTGCTGGAGTTCCGCACCGCCGCCGGGATCACTC
TCGGCATGGACGAGCTGTACAAGTAATACCACCCAGCTTTCTTGTACAAAGTGGTACGCGTGAATTCACT
CCTCAGGTGCAGGCTGCCTATCAGAAGGTGGTGGCTGGTGTGGCCAATGCCCTGGCTCACAAATACCACT
GAGATCTTTTTCCCTCTGCCAAAAATTATGGGGACATCATGAAGCCCCTTGAGCATCTGACTTCTGGCTA
ATAAAGGAAATTTATTTTCATTGCAATAGTGTGTTGGAATTTTTTGTGTCTCTCACTCGGAAGGACATAT
GGGAGGGCAAATCATTTAAAACATCAGAATGAGTATTTGGTTTAGAGTTTGGCAACATATGCCCATATGC
TGGCTGCCATGAACAAAGGTTGGCTATAAAGAGGTCATCAGTATATGAAACAGCCCCCTGCTGTCCATTC
CTTATTCCATAGAAAAGCCTTGACTTGAGGTTAGATTTTTTTTATATTTTGTTTTGTGTTATTTTTTTCT
TTAACATCCCTAAAATTTTCCTTACATGTTTTACTAGCCAGATTTTTCCTCCTCTCCTGACTACTCCCAG
TCATAGCTGTCCCTCTTCTCTTATGGAGATCCCTCGACCTGCAGCCCAAGCTTGGCGTAATCATGGTCAT
AGCTGTTTCCTGTGTGAAATTGTTATCCGCTCACAATTCCACACAACATACGAGCCGGAAGCATAAAGTG
TAAAGCCTGGGGTGCCTAATGAGTGAGCTAACTCACATTAATTGCGTTGCGCTCACTGCCCGCTTTCCAG
TCGGGAAACCTGTCGTGCCAGCGGATCGACAGTACTAAGCTTGGTCTAATACCCAATCTCTCGTCTTATC
CAGATGTTTTATACGCCTCTGGCCCGTGTCTCAAAATCTCTGATGTTACATTGCACAAGATAAAATAATA
TCATCATGAACAATAAAACTGTCTGCTTACATAAACAGTAATACAAGGGGTGTTATGAGCCATATTCAAC
GGGAAACGTCGAGGCCGCGATTAAATTCCAACATGGATGCTGATTTATATGGGTATAAATGGGCTCGCGA
TAATGTCGGGCAATCAGGTGCGACAATCTATCGCTTGTATGGGAAGCCCGATGCGCCAGAGTTGTTTCTG
AAACATGGCAAAGGTAGCGTTGCCAATGATGTTACAGATGAGATGGTCAGACTAAACTGGCTGACGGAAT
TTATGCCTCTTCCGACCATCAAGCATTTTATCCGTACTCCTGATGATGCATGGTTACTCACCACTGCGAT
CCCCGGAAAAACAGCATTCCAGGTATTAGAAGAATATCCTGATTCAGGTGAAAATATTGTTGATGCGCTG
GCAGTGTTCCTGCGCCGGTTGCATTCGATTCCTGTTTGTAATTGTCCTTTTAACAGCGATCGCGTATTTC
GTCTCGCTCAGGCGCAATCACGAATGAATAACGGTTTGGTTGATGCGAGTGATTTTGATGACGAGCGTAA
TGGCTGGCCTGTTGAACAAGTCTGGAAAGAAATGCATAAACTTTTGCCATTCTCACCGGATTCAGTCGTC
ACTCATGGTGATTTCTCACTTGATAACCTTATTTTTGACGAGGGGAAATTAATAGGTTGTATTGATGTTG
GACGAGTCGGAATCGCAGACCGATACCAGGATCTTGCCATCCTATGGAACTGCCTCGGTGAGTTTTCTCC
TTCATTACAGAAACGGCTTTTTCAAAAATATGGTATTGATAATCCTGATATGAATAAATTGCAGTTTCAT
TTGATGCTCGATGAGTTTTTCTAATCAGAATTGGTTAATTGGTTGTAACACTGGCAGAGCATTACGCTGA
CTTGACGGGACGGCGCAAGCTCATGACCAAAATCCCTTAACGTGAGTTACGCGTCGTTCCACTGAGCGTC
AGAGGTATCACTAGTATTACAGAGGTAAGTTATAACAGTCGCCTAACCC
Features (pLannotate 1.2.2; 28 found; start..end, strand, type, name):
     87..675     -  rep_origin     ori: high-copy-number ColE1/pMB1/pBR322/pUC origin of replication
    846..1706    -  CDS            AmpR: β-lactamase; bla; confers resistance to ampicillin, carbenicillin, and related antibiotics
   1707..1778    -  promoter       AmpR promoter: bla
   1857..2456    +  CDS            PuroR: puromycin N-acetyltransferase; pac from Streptomyces alboniger; confers resistance to puromycin
   2461..2541    +  CDS            HBB (fragment): HBB_PONPY - Experimental evidence at transcript level: Swiss-Prot protein existence level 2. Involved in oxygen transport from the lung to the various peripheral tissues. From Pongo pygmaeus (Bornean orangutan).
   2612..2667    +  polyA_signal   β-globin poly(A) signal: rabbit β-globin polyadenylation signal (Gil and Proudfoot, 1987)
   3646..3666    +  protein_bind   attB4: mutant version of attB; core recombination site for the Gateway® BP reaction BP Clonase™
   3734..3945    +  promoter       EF-1α core promoter: core promoter for human elongation factor EF-1α
   3946..4884    +  intron         EF-1α intron A: intron upstream of the start codon of human EF-1α
   4911..4931    +  protein_bind   attB1: mutant version of attB; core recombination site for the Gateway® BP reaction BP Clonase™
   4951..5646    +  CDS            mKate2: mKate2 is a basic (constitutively fluorescent) red fluorescent protein published in 2009, derived from Entacmaea quadricolor. It is reported to be a rapidly-maturing monomer with moderate acid sensitivity.
   5666..5690    -  protein_bind   attB2: mutant version of attB; recombination site for the Gateway® BP reaction BP Clonase™
   5830..5904    +  CDS            HBB (fragment): HBB_PONPY - Experimental evidence at transcript level: Swiss-Prot protein existence level 2. Involved in oxygen transport from the lung to the various peripheral tissues. From Pongo pygmaeus (Bornean orangutan).
   5975..6030    +  polyA_signal   β-globin poly(A) signal: rabbit β-globin polyadenylation signal (Gil and Proudfoot, 1987)
   6414..6439    +  misc_feature   SA: splice acceptor site
   7111..7131    +  protein_bind   attB4: mutant version of attB; core recombination site for the Gateway® BP reaction BP Clonase™
   7199..7410    +  promoter       EF-1α core promoter: core promoter for human elongation factor EF-1α
   7411..8349    +  intron         EF-1α intron A: intron upstream of the start codon of human EF-1α
   8376..8396    +  protein_bind   attB1: mutant version of attB; core recombination site for the Gateway® BP reaction BP Clonase™
   8407..9123    +  CDS            EBFP2: EBFP2 is a basic (constitutively fluorescent) blue fluorescent protein published in 2007, derived from Aequorea victoria. It is reported to be a rapidly-maturing monomer with moderate acid sensitivity.
   9131..9155    -  protein_bind   attB2: mutant version of attB; recombination site for the Gateway® BP reaction BP Clonase™
   9159..9239    +  CDS            HBB (fragment): HBB_PONPY - Experimental evidence at transcript level: Swiss-Prot protein existence level 2. Involved in oxygen transport from the lung to the various peripheral tissues. From Pongo pygmaeus (Bornean orangutan).
   9310..9365    +  polyA_signal   β-globin poly(A) signal: rabbit β-globin polyadenylation signal (Gil and Proudfoot, 1987)
   9748..9770    -  protein_bind   lac operator (fragment): The lac repressor binds to the lac operator to inhibit transcription in E. coli. This inhibition can be relieved by adding lactose or isopropyl-β-D-thiogalactopyranoside (IPTG). lac repressor encoded by lacI
   9774..9804    -  promoter       lac promoter: promoter for the E. coli lac operon
   9819..9840    -  protein_bind   CAP binding site: CAP binding activates transcription in the presence of cAMP. E. coli catabolite activator protein
   9853..9892    -  CDS            lacI (fragment): lac repressor; lacI; The lac repressor binds to the lac operator to inhibit transcription in E. coli. This inhibition can be relieved by adding lactose or isopropyl-β-D-thiogalactopyranoside (IPTG).
  10065..10874   +  CDS            KanR: aminoglycoside phosphotransferase; aph(3')-Ia; confers resistance to kanamycin in bacteria or G418 (Geneticin®) in eukaryotes
