[The description below was written by a language model from this plasmid's Addgene catalogue record and pLannotate feature annotations shown in this document.]
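Description:
LSB-hsa-miR-606 is an 11 kb mammalian expression plasmid built on the Low Sensor Backbone (LSB), designed as a two-colour fluorescent reporter of microRNA activity for synthetic biology work. It is propagated in E. coli from a high-copy ColE1/pUC-type origin and carries both a β-lactamase gene (ampicillin resistance) and an aph(3')-Ia gene (kanamycin resistance), so it is maintained under dual selection. A remnant of the lac promoter/operator region from the parental cloning vector is also present.

The payload consists of two parallel transcription units. In each, a human EF-1α core promoter with its intron A drives a fluorescent protein, followed by β-globin-derived sequence and a rabbit β-globin polyadenylation signal. Gateway attB4, attB1 and attB2 sites flank the promoter and coding modules. The first unit expresses the red protein mKate2 and, according to the catalogue entry, carries the hsa-miR-606 target in its 3' UTR. That target is not annotated in the feature table but would lie in the unannotated stretch between mKate2 and the poly(A) signal. The second unit expresses the blue protein EBFP2 without a target and serves as an internal normaliser for delivery and expression. When miR-606 is active in transfected cells, mKate2 is repressed relative to EBFP2, and the ratio gives a measure of miRNA activity.

A puromycin N-acetyltransferase gene with its own β-globin poly(A) signal allows puromycin selection in mammalian cells, although no dedicated mammalian promoter is annotated upstream of it. The depositor notes that the repeated poly(A) elements make the plasmid inherently unstable. The physical plasmid also differs slightly from the deposited sequence, with short insertions flanking the puromycin gene that do not impair selection.
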