Addgene plasmid #103671: LSB-hsa-miR-606
Purpose: Used to sense miRNA activity using fluorescence based tools. hsa-miR-606 target in 3' UTR of of mKate. miRNA activity can be measured by the repression of mKate2 relative to EBFP2 fluorescent proteins . Plasmid is inherently unstable; please see Depositor Comments
Depositing lab: Ron Weiss. Depositing organization: Massachusetts Institute of Technology. Publication: A mixed antagonistic/synergistic miRNA repression model enables accurate predictions of multi-input miRNA sensor activity. Gam JJ, Babb J, Weiss R. Nat Commun. 2018 Jun 22;9(1):2430. doi: 10.1038/s41467-018-04575-0. PubMed 29934631.
Backbone
  Vector backbone: Low Sensor Backbone (LSB)
  Vector type: Mammalian Expression, Synthetic Biology
Growth in bacteria
  Bacterial resistance: Ampicillin and Kanamycin, 100 & 50 μg/mL
  Growth temperature: 30°C
  Growth strain: NEB Stable
  Copy number: High Copy
Gene/Insert
  Gene/Insert name: hsa-miR-606 target
  Species: H. sapiens (human)
  Entrez Gene: MIR606 (a.k.a. MIRN606, hsa-mir-606)
  Promoter: EF-1a
  Cloning method: Gibson Cloning
Terms and licenses: Academic/Nonprofit Terms; Industry Terms: Not Available to Industry
Depositor comments: Please note that this plasmid is inherently unstable due to a repeating poly A element. We recommend performing a diagnostic digest on multiple colonies upon receipt. The depositors would like to note the presence of several discrepancies between the depositor sequence and physical plasmid sequence. In particular, the sequences upstream and downstream of the puromycin coding region have 10 bp insertions which do not affect the ability to perform puromycin selection. The sequences for those regions within the physical plasmids are as follows: Upstream of Puro: GAATTCGACCGCCTGTCTCAAGGTGCCACC; Downstream of Puro: GCTTTGAGACTACGCGTGAATTCACTCCTC. Please contact if you are interested in this plasmid prior to placing an order.
How to cite: LSB-hsa-miR-606 was a gift from Ron Weiss (Addgene plasmid # 103671 ; http://n2t.net/addgene:103671 ; RRID:Addgene_103671)
