>Addgene plasmid #103671 | LSB-hsa-miR-606 | depositor partial sequence | sequence record 196391 | hsa-miR-606 target
ATCTTTGATTTTCAGTAGTTT
