>Addgene plasmid #103671 | LSB-hsa-miR-606 | addgene partial sequence | sequence record 241194 | mKate2-F 5'-ACCCGCTAAGAACCTCAAGA-3'
TGCGACCTCCCTAGCAAACTGGGGCACAAACTTAATTGAGAATTCTACCACCCAGCTTTCTTGTACAAAG
TGGTACGTCTCAAGACCAGAGGTCTCTGCTTGTAAACGGATCTTTGATTTTCAGTAGTTTATCTTTGATT
TTCAGTAGTTTATCTTTGATTTTCAGTAGTTTATCTTTGATTTTCAGTAGTTTCAACCA
